Addgene plasmid #201642: pWPI-LUC7L3-3xFLAG
Purpose: Over-expression of 3xFLAG-tagged human LUC7L3
Depositing lab: Alexis Jourdain & Vamsi Mootha. Depositing organization: Broad Institute. Publication: Loss of LUC7L2 and U1 snRNP subunits shifts energy metabolism from glycolysis to OXPHOS. Jourdain AA, Begg BE, Mick E, Shah H, Calvo SE, Skinner OS, Sharma R, Blue SM, Yeo GW, Burge CB, Mootha VK. Mol Cell. 2021 May 6;81(9):1905-1919.e12. doi: 10.1016/j.molcel.2021.02.033. Epub 2021 Apr 13. PubMed 33852893.
Backbone
  Vector backbone: pWPI/Neo
  Backbone manufacturer: Anurag Tandon, Addgene #35385
  Vector type: Lentiviral
  Selectable markers: Neomycin (select with G418)
Growth in bacteria
  Bacterial resistance: Ampicillin, 100 μg/mL
  Growth temperature: 37°C
  Growth strain: NEB Stable
  Copy number: High Copy
Gene/Insert
  Gene/Insert name: LUC7L3
  Species: H. sapiens (human)
  Entrez Gene: LUC7L3 (a.k.a. CRA, CREAP-1, CROP, LUC7A, OA48-18, hLuc7A)
  Tag / fusion protein: 3xFLAG (C terminal on insert)
  Cloning method: Restriction Enzyme; 5′ cloning site BamHI (unknown if destroyed); 3′ cloning site SpeI (unknown if destroyed)
Terms and licenses: Academic/Nonprofit Terms; Industry Terms: Not Available to Industry
How to cite: pWPI-LUC7L3-3xFLAG was a gift from Alexis Jourdain & Vamsi Mootha (Addgene plasmid # 201642 ; http://n2t.net/addgene:201642 ; RRID:Addgene_201642)
