[The description below was written by a language model from this plasmid's Addgene catalogue record and pLannotate feature annotations shown in this document.]
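Description:
pWPI-LUC7L3-3xFLAG is an HIV-1-derived lentiviral transfer plasmid built on the pWPI/Neo backbone for over-expression of human LUC7L3 carrying a C-terminal 3xFLAG epitope tag. In bacteria it is maintained through a high-copy ColE1/pUC-type origin and selected with ampicillin via the β-lactamase gene. The plasmid region outside the viral cassette also contains remnants of older vector lineages (fragments of tetracycline resistance, rop, bom, an SV40 promoter with gpt pieces and SV40 small t/large T segments), which are annotated only as partial features and play no stated role here.

The proviral cassette is bounded by HIV-1 LTR sequences and includes the Ψ packaging signal with a short gag fragment, the Rev response element for Rev-dependent nuclear export of the genomic RNA, and a cPPT/CTS element that aids nuclear import of the reverse-transcribed genome. The EF-1α promoter drives a bicistronic transcript: the LUC7L3 coding sequence, cloned between BamHI and SpeI sites and followed directly by the FLAG tag (the annotation tool recognised only a fragment of the 3xFLAG sequence), then an EMCV IRES and the neomycin phosphotransferase gene. Tagged protein expression is thereby coupled to G418 resistance in transduced cells. A WPRE downstream enhances transcript stability and expression, and a loxP site lies just upstream of the 3′ LTR, which is annotated as truncated.

LUC7L3 is annotated as a protein with a possible role in RNA splicing. The construct is suited to generating stable mammalian cell populations expressing the tagged protein, for example for detection or immunoprecipitation through the FLAG epitope, in a study linking LUC7-family and U1 snRNP components to cellular energy metabolism.
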