Features (pLannotate 1.2.2; 37 found; start..end, strand, type, name):
    302..559     +  LTR            5' LTR (truncated): truncated 5' long terminal repeat (LTR) from HIV-1
    606..731     +  misc_feature   HIV-1 Ψ: packaging signal of human immunodeficiency virus type 1
    715..1078    +  CDS            HIV-1 gag (fragment): gag protein from human immunodeficiency virus 1; gag
   1224..1457    +  misc_feature   RRE: The Rev response element (RRE) of HIV-1 allows for Rev-dependent mRNA export from the nucleus to the cytoplasm.
   1834..1934    +  CDS            Rev (fragment): human immunodeficiency virus 1 (HIV-1) Rev protein; rev; enhances nuclear export of unspliced and incompletely spliced viral mRNAs
   1996..2062    +  CDS            small t antigen (fragment): SV40 (simian virus 40) small t antigen
   2069..3247    +  promoter       EF-1α promoter: strong constitutive promoter for human elongation factor EF-1α
   3295..3412    +  misc_feature   cPPT/CTS: central polypurine tract and central termination sequence of HIV-1
   3459..4754    +  CDS            LUC7L3: LC7L3_HUMAN - Also known as CREAP1, CROP, O48. Experimental evidence at protein level: Swiss-Prot protein existence level 1. Binds cAMP regulatory element DNA sequence. May play a role in RNA splicing. From Homo sapiens (Human).
   4754..4771    +  CDS            3xFLAG (fragment): three tandem FLAG® epitope tags, followed by an enterokinase cleavage site
   4885..5436    +  misc_feature   IRES: internal ribosome entry site (IRES) of the encephalomyocarditis virus (EMCV)
   5439..6230    +  CDS            neo: KKA2_KLEPN - Also known as kan, nptII. Experimental evidence at protein level: Swiss-Prot protein existence level 1. Resistance to kanamycin, neomycin, paromomycin, ribostamycin, butirosin and gentamicin B. From Klebsiella pneumoniae.
   6254..6412    +  CDS            ble (fragment): BLE_KLEPN - Experimental evidence at protein level: Swiss-Prot protein existence level 1. Binding protein with a strong affinity to the bleomycin family of antibiotics. Binds to CL990; an antimitotic-antibiotic compound. From Klebsiella pneumoniae.
   6407..6528    +  polyA_signal   SV40 poly(A) signal: SV40 polyadenylation signal
   6539..6557    +  misc_feature   MCS (fragment): pBluescript multiple cloning site
   6567..7155    +  misc_feature   WPRE: woodchuck hepatitis virus posttranscriptional regulatory element
   7174..7278    +  CDS            nef (fragment): NEF_HV1LA - Experimental evidence at protein level: Swiss-Prot protein existence level 1. Extracellular Nef protein targets CD4(+) T-lymphocytes for apoptosis by interacting with CXCR4 surface receptors. From Human immunodeficiency virus type 1 group M subtype B (isolate Lai) (HIV-1).
   7299..7332    +  protein_bind   loxP: Cre-mediated recombination occurs in the 8-bp core sequence (GCATACAT). Cre recombinase
   7352..7532    +  LTR            5' LTR (truncated): truncated 5' long terminal repeat (LTR) from HIV-1
   7557..7575    -  promoter       SP6 promoter: promoter for bacteriophage SP6 RNA polymerase
   7803..8082    +  CDS            TcR (fragment): tetracycline efflux protein; tet; confers resistance to tetracycline
   8083..8131    -  misc_feature   bom (fragment): basis of mobility region from pBR322
   8233..8268    -  CDS            rop (fragment): Rop protein, which maintains plasmids at low copy number; rop
   8363..8467    +  promoter       AmpR promoter: bla
   8468..9328    +  CDS            AmpR: β-lactamase; bla; confers resistance to ampicillin, carbenicillin, and related antibiotics
   9499..10087   +  rep_origin     ori: high-copy-number ColE1/pMB1/pBR322/pUC origin of replication
  10270..10326   +  CDS            lacI (fragment): lac repressor; lacI; The lac repressor binds to the lac operator to inhibit transcription in E. coli. This inhibition can be relieved by adding lactose or isopropyl-β-D-thiogalactopyranoside (IPTG).
  10333..10662   +  promoter       SV40 promoter: SV40 enhancer and early promoter
  10862..10981   +  CDS            gpt (fragment): XGPT_ECOLI - Also known as gpp, gxu. Experimental evidence at protein level: Swiss-Prot protein existence level 1. Purine salvage pathway enzyme that catalyzes the transfer of the ribosyl-5-phosphate group from 5-phospho-alpha-D-ribose 1- diphosphate (PRPP) to the N9 position of the 6-oxopurines guanine and xanthine to form the corresponding ribonucleotides GMP (guanosine 5'- monophosphate) and XMP (xanthosine 5'-monophosphate), with the release of PPi. To a lesser extent, also acts on hypoxanthine (PubMed:9100006, PubMed:3886014). Does not ribophosphorylate adenine (PubMed:3886014). From Esch
  10981..11316   +  CDS            gpt (fragment): XGPT_ECOLI - Also known as gpp, gxu. Experimental evidence at protein level: Swiss-Prot protein existence level 1. Purine salvage pathway enzyme that catalyzes the transfer of the ribosyl-5-phosphate group from 5-phospho-alpha-D-ribose 1- diphosphate (PRPP) to the N9 position of the 6-oxopurines guanine and xanthine to form the corresponding ribonucleotides GMP (guanosine 5'- monophosphate) and XMP (xanthosine 5'-monophosphate), with the release of PPi. To a lesser extent, also acts on hypoxanthine (PubMed:9100006, PubMed:3886014). Does not ribophosphorylate adenine (PubMed:3886014). From Esch
  11411..11716   +  CDS            frsA (fragment): FRSA_ECOLI - Also known as yafA. Experimental evidence at protein level: Swiss-Prot protein existence level 1. Catalyzes the hydrolysis of esters (PubMed:15808744). Displays esterase activity toward pNP-butyrate (PubMed:15808744). May stimulate mixed-acid fermentation by acting as a fermentation/respiration switch that down-regulates respiration and up- regulates fermentation rates (PubMed:15169777). From Escherichia coli (strain K12).
  11720..11794   +  CDS            small t antigen (fragment): SV40 (simian virus 40) small t antigen
  11796..11861   +  intron         small t intron: SV40 (simian virus 40) small t antigen intron
  11991..12011   +  CDS            SV40 NLS: nuclear localization signal of SV40 (simian virus 40) large T antigen
  12330..12413   +  CDS            large T antigen (fragment): large T antigen from SV40 (simian virus 40)
  12436..12570   +  polyA_signal   SV40 poly(A) signal: SV40 polyadenylation signal
  12737..254     +  CDS            nef (fragment) (across the origin): NEF_HV1BR - Experimental evidence at protein level: Swiss-Prot protein existence level 1. Extracellular Nef protein targets CD4(+) T-lymphocytes for apoptosis by interacting with CXCR4 surface receptors (PubMed:14990729). From Human immunodeficiency virus type 1 group M subtype B (isolate BRU/LAI) (HIV-1).
>Addgene plasmid #201642 | pWPI-LUC7L3-3xFLAG | addgene full sequence | sequence record 481628 | Addgene NGS Result
CTGATTAGCAGAACTACACACCAGGGCCAGGGGTCAGATATCCACTGACCTTTGGATGGTGCTACAAGCT
AGTACCAGTTGAGCCAGATAAGGTAGAAGAGGCCAATAAAGGAGAGAACACCAGCTTGTTACACCCTGTG
AGCCTGCATGGGATGGATGACCCGGAGAGAGAAGTGTTAGAGTGGAGGTTTGACAGCCGCCTAGCATTTC
ATCACGTGGCCCGAGAGCTGCATCCGGAGTACTTCAAGAACTGCTGATATCGAGCTTGCTACAAGGGACT
TTCCGCTGGGGACTTTCCAGGGAGGCGTGGCCTGGGCGGGACTGGGGAGTGGCGAGCCCTCAGATCCTGC
ATATAAGCAGCTGCTTTTTGCCTGTACTGGGTCTCTCTGGTTAGACCAGATCTGAGCCTGGGAGCTCTCT
GGCTAACTAGGGAACCCACTGCTTAAGCCTCAATAAAGCTTGCCTTGAGTGCTTCAAGTAGTGTGTGCCC
GTCTGTTGTGTGACTCTGGTAACTAGAGATCCCTCAGACCCTTTTAGTCAGTGTGGAAAATCTCTAGCAG
TGGCGCCCGAACAGGGACTTGAAAGCGAAAGGGAAACCAGAGGAGCTCTCTCGACGCAGGACTCGGCTTG
CTGAAGCGCGCACGGCAAGAGGCGAGGGGCGGCGACTGGTGAGTACGCCAAAAATTTTGACTAGCGGAGG
CTAGAAGGAGAGAGATGGGTGCGAGAGCGTCAGTATTAAGCGGGGGAGAATTAGATCGCGATGGGAAAAA
ATTCGGTTAAGGCCAGGGGGAAAGAAAAAATATAAATTAAAACATATAGTATGGGCAAGCAGGGAGCTAG
AACGATTCGCAGTTAATCCTGGCCTGTTAGAAACATCAGAAGGCTGTAGACAAATACTGGGACAGCTACA
ACCATCCCTTCAGACAGGATCAGAAGAACTTAGATCATTATATAATACAGTAGCAACCCTCTATTGTGTG
CATCAAAGGATAGAGATAAAAGACACCAAGGAAGCTTTAGACAAGATAGAGGAAGAGCAAAACAAAAGTA
AGACCACCGCACAGCAAGCGGCCGCTGATCTTCAGACCTGGAGGAGGAGATATGAGGGACAATTGGAGAA
GTGAATTATATAAATATAAAGTAGTAAAAATTGAACCATTAGGAGTAGCACCCACCAAGGCAAAGAGAAG
AGTGGTGCAGAGAGAAAAAAGAGCAGTGGGAATAGGAGCTTTGTTCCTTGGGTTCTTGGGAGCAGCAGGA
AGCACTATGGGCGCAGCGTCAATGACGCTGACGGTACAGGCCAGACAATTATTGTCTGGTATAGTGCAGC
AGCAGAACAATTTGCTGAGGGCTATTGAGGCGCAACAGCATCTGTTGCAACTCACAGTCTGGGGCATCAA
GCAGCTCCAGGCAAGAATCCTGGCTGTGGAAAGATACCTAAAGGATCAACAGCTCCTGGGGATTTGGGGT
TGCTCTGGAAAACTCATTTGCACCACTGCTGTGCCTTGGAATGCTAGTTGGAGTAATAAATCTCTGGAAC
AGATTTGGAATCACACGACCTGGATGGAGTGGGACAGAGAAATTAACAATTACACAAGCTTAATACACTC
CTTAATTGAAGAATCGCAAAACCAGCAAGAAAAGAATGAACAAGAATTATTGGAATTAGATAAATGGGCA
AGTTTGTGGAATTGGTTTAACATAACAAATTGGCTGTGGTATATAAAATTATTCATAATGATAGTAGGAG
GCTTGGTAGGTTTAAGAATAGTTTTTGCTGTACTTTCTATAGTGAATAGAGTTAGGCAGGGATATTCACC
ATTATCGTTTCAGACCCACCTCCCAACCCCGAGGGGACCCGACAGGCCCGAAGGAATAGAAGAAGAAGGT
GGAGAGAGAGACAGAGACAGATCCATTCGATTAGTGAACGGATCTCGACGGTATCGATCACGAGACTAGC
CTCGACCATCGATGTCGACGATAAGCTTTGCAAAGATGGATAAAGTTTTAAACAGAGAGGAATCTTTGCA
GCTAATGGACCTTCTAGGTCTTGAAAGGAGTGGGAATTGGCTCCGGTGCCCGTCAGTGGGCAGAGCGCAC
ATCGCCCACAGTCCCCGAGAAGTTGGGGGGAGGGGTCGGCAATTGAACCGGTGCCTAGAGAAGGTGGCGC
GGGGTAAACTGGGAAAGTGATGTCGTGTACTGGCTCCGCCTTTTTCCCGAGGGTGGGGGAGAACCGTATA
TAAGTGCAGTAGTCGCCGTGAACGTTCTTTTTCGCAACGGGTTTGCCGCCAGAACACAGGTAAGTGCCGT
GTGTGGTTCCCGCGGGCCTGGCCTCTTTACGGGTTATGGCCCTTGCGTGCCTTGAATTACTTCCACCTGG
CTGCAGTACGTGATTCTTGATCCCGAGCTTCGGGTTGGAAGTGGGTGGGAGAGTTCGAGGCCTTGCGCTT
AAGGAGCCCCTTCGCCTCGTGCTTGAGTTGAGGCCTGGCCTGGGCGCTGGGGCCGCCGCGTGCGAATCTG
GTGGCACCTTCGCGCCTGTCTCGCTGCTTTCGATAAGTCTCTAGCCATTTAAAATTTTTGATGACCTGCT
GCGACGCTTTTTTTCTGGCAAGATAGTCTTGTAAATGCGGGCCAAGATCTGCACACTGGTATTTCGGTTT
TTGGGGCCGCGGGCGGCGACGGGGCCCGTGCGTCCCAGCGCACATGTTCGGCGAGGCGGGGCCTGCGAGC
GCGGCCACCGAGAATCGGACGGGGGTAGTCTCAAGCTGGCCGGCCTGCTCTGGTGCCTGGCCTCGCGCCG
CCGTGTATCGCCCCGCCCTGGGCGGCAAGGCTGGCCCGGTCGGCACCAGTTGCGTGAGCGGAAAGATGGC
CGCTTCCCGGCCCTGCTGCAGGGAGCTCAAAATGGAGGACGCGGCGCTCGGGAGAGCGGGCGGGTGAGTC
ACCCACACAAAGGAAAAGGGCCTTTCCGTCCTCAGCCGTCGCTTCATGTGACTCCACGGAGTACCGGGCG
CCGTCCAGGCACCTCGATTAGTTCTCGAGCTTTTGGAGTACGTCGTCTTTAGGTTGGGGGGAGGGGTTTT
ATGCGATGGAGTTTCCCCACACTGAGTGGGTGGAGACTGAAGTTAGGCCAGCTTGGCACTTGATGTAATT
CTCCTTGGAATTTGCCCTTTTTGAGTTTGGATCTTGGTTCATTCTCAAGCCTCAGACAGTGGTTCAAAGT
TTTTTTCTTCCATTTCAGGTGTCGTGAGGAATTTCGACATTTAAATTTAATTAATCTCGACGGTATCGGT
TAACTTTTAAAAGAAAAGGGGGGATTGGGGGGTACAGTGCAGGGGAAAGAATAGTAGACATAATAGCAAC
AGACATACAAACTAAAGAATTACAAAAACAAATTACAAAAATTCAAAATTTTATCGATCACGAGACTAGC
CTCGAGGTTTCATATGTACAGAGGATCCATGATTTCGGCCGCGCAGTTGTTGGATGAGTTAATGGGCCGG
GACCGAAACCTAGCCCCGGACGAGAAGCGCAGCAACGTGCGGTGGGACCACGAGAGCGTTTGTAAATATT
ATCTCTGTGGTTTTTGTCCTGCGGAATTGTTCACAAATACACGTTCTGATCTTGGTCCGTGTGAAAAAAT
TCATGATGAAAATCTACGAAAACAGTATGAGAAGAGCTCTCGTTTCATGAAAGTTGGCTATGAGAGAGAT
TTTTTGCGATACTTACAGAGCTTACTTGCAGAAGTAGAACGTAGGATCAGACGAGGCCATGCTCGTTTGG
CATTATCTCAAAACCAGCAGTCTTCTGGGGCCGCTGGCCCAACAGGCAAAAATGAAGAAAAAATTCAGGT
TCTAACAGACAAAATTGATGTACTTCTGCAACAGATTGAAGAATTAGGGTCTGAAGGAAAAGTAGAAGAA
GCCCAGGGGATGATGAAATTAGTTGAGCAATTAAAAGAAGAGAGAGAACTGCTAAGGTCCACAACGTCGA
CAATTGAAAGCTTTGCTGCACAAGAAAAACAAATGGAAGTTTGTGAAGTATGTGGAGCCTTTTTAATAGT
AGGAGATGCCCAGTCCCGGGTAGATGACCATTTGATGGGAAAACAACACATGGGCTATGCCAAAATTAAA
GCTACTGTAGAAGAATTAAAAGAAAAGTTAAGGAAAAGAACCGAAGAACCTGATCGTGATGAGCGTCTAA
AAAAGGAGAAGCAAGAAAGAGAAGAAAGAGAAAAAGAACGGGAGAGAGAAAGGGAAGAAAGAGAAAGGAA
AAGACGAAGGGAAGAGGAAGAAAGAGAAAAAGAAAGGGCTCGTGACAGAGAAAGAAGAAAGAGAAGTCGT
TCACGAAGTAGACACTCAAGCCGAACATCAGACAGAAGATGCAGCAGGTCTCGGGACCACAAAAGGTCAC
GAAGTAGAGAAAGAAGGCGGAGCAGAAGTAGAGATCGACGAAGAAGCAGAAGCCATGATCGATCAGAAAG
AAAACACAGATCTCGAAGTCGGGATCGAAGAAGATCAAAAAGCCGGGATCGAAAGTCATATAAGCACAGG
AGCAAAAGTCGGGACAGAGAACAAGATAGAAAATCCAAGGAGAAAGAAAAGAGGGGATCTGATGATAAAA
AAAGTAGTGTGAAGTCCGGTAGTCGAGAAAAGCAGAGTGAAGACACAAACACTGAATCGAAGGAAAGTGA
TACTAAGAATGAGGTCAATGGGACCAGTGAAGACATTAAATCTGAAGGTGACACTCAGTCCAATGATTAT
AAAGATCATGATGGCGATTATAAAGATCATGATATTGATTATAAAGATGATGATGATAAATAATAGTGAG
CGGCGCACTAGTCCCGGGACTACGGGCTGCAGGAATTCCGCCCCCCCCCCCCTAACGTTACTGGCCGAAG
CCGCTTGGAATAAGGCCGGTGTGCGTTTGTCTATATGTTATTTTCCACCATATTGCCGTCTTTTGGCAAT
GTGAGGGCCCGGAAACCTGGCCCTGTCTTCTTGACGAGCATTCCTAGGGGTCTTTCCCCTCTCGCCAAAG
GAATGCAAGGTCTGTTGAATGTCGTGAAGGAAGCAGTTCCTCTGGAAGCTTCTTGAAGACAAACAACGTC
TGTAGCGACCCTTTGCAGGCAGCGGAACCCCCCACCTGGCGACAGGTGCCTCTGCGGCCAAAAGCCACGT
GTATAAGATACACCTGCAAAGGCGGCACAACCCCAGTGCCACGTTGTGAGTTGGATAGTTGTGGAAAGAG
TCAAATGGCTCTCCTCAAGCGTATTCAACAAGGGGCTGAAGGATGCCCAGAAGGTACCCCATTGTATGGG
ATCTGATCTGGGGCCTCGGTGCACATGCTTTACATGTGTTTAGTCGAGGTTAAAAAACGTCTAGGCCCCC
CGAACCACGGGGACGTGGTTTTCCTTTGAAAAACACGATGATAATACCATGATTGAACAAGATGGATTGC
ACGCAGGTTCTCCGGCCGCTTGGGTGGAGAGGCTATTCGGCTATGACTGGGCACAACAGACAATCGGCTG
CTCTGATGCCGCCGTGTTCCGGCTGTCAGCGCAGGGGCGCCCGGTTCTTTTTGTCAAGACCGACCTGTCC
GGTGCCCTGAATGAACTGCAGGACGAGGCAGCGCGGCTATCGTGGCTGGCCACGACGGGCGTTCCTTGCG
CAGCTGTGCTCGACGTTGTCACTGAAGCGGGAAGGGACTGGCTGCTATTGGGCGAAGTGCCGGGGCAGGA
TCTCCTGTCATCTCACCTTGCTCCTGCCGAGAAAGTATCCATCATGGCTGATGCAATGCGGCGGCTGCAT
ACGCTTGATCCGGCTACCTGCCCATTCGACCACCAAGCGAAACATCGCATCGAGCGAGCACGTACTCGGA
TGGAAGCCGGTCTTGTCGATCAGGATGATCTGGACGAAGAGCATCAGGGGCTCGCGCCAGCCGAACTGTT
CGCCAGGCTCAAGGCGCGCATGCCCGACGGCGAGGATCTCGTCGTGACCCATGGCGATGCCTGCTTGCCG
AATATCATGGTGGAAAATGGCCGCTTTTCTGGATTCATCGACTGTGGCCGGCTGGGTGTGGCGGACCGCT
ATCAGGACATAGCGTTGGCTACCCGTGATATTGCTGAAGAGCTTGGCGGCGAATGGGCTGACCGCTTCCT
CGTGCTTTACGGTATCGCCGCTCCCGATTCGCAGCGCATCGCCTTCTATCGCCTTCTTGACGAGTTCTTC
TGAGCGGGACTCTGGGGTTCGAAATGACCGACCAAGCGACGCCCAACCTGCCATCACGAGATTTCGATTC
CACCGCCGCCTTCTATGAAAGGTTGGGCTTCGGAATCGTTTTCCGGGACGCCGGCTGGATGATCCTCCAG
CGCGGGGATCTCATGCTGGAGTTCTTCGCCCACCCCAACTTGTTTATTGCAGCTTATAATGGTTACAAAT
AAAGCAATAGCATCACAAATTTCACAAATAAAGCATTTTTTTCACTGCATTCTAGTTGTGGTTTGTCCAA
ACTCATCAATGTATCTTATCATGTCTGTATACCGTCGACCTCGAGGGAATTCCGATAATCAACCTCTGGA
TTACAAAATTTGTGAAAGATTGACTGGTATTCTTAACTATGTTGCTCCTTTTACGCTATGTGGATACGCT
GCTTTAATGCCTTTGTATCATGCTATTGCTTCCCGTATGGCTTTCATTTTCTCCTCCTTGTATAAATCCT
GGTTGCTGTCTCTTTATGAGGAGTTGTGGCCCGTTGTCAGGCAACGTGGCGTGGTGTGCACTGTGTTTGC
TGACGCAACCCCCACTGGTTGGGGCATTGCCACCACCTGTCAGCTCCTTTCCGGGACTTTCGCTTTCCCC
CTCCCTATTGCCACGGCGGAACTCATCGCCGCCTGCCTTGCCCGCTGCTGGACAGGGGCTCGGCTGTTGG
GCACTGACAATTCCGTGGTGTTGTCGGGGAAGCTGACGTCCTTTCCATGGCTGCTCGCCTGTGTTGCCAC
CTGGATTCTGCGCGGGACGTCCTTCTGCTACGTCCCTTCGGCCCTCAATCCAGCGGACCTTCCTTCCCGC
GGCCTGCTGCCGGCTCTGCGGCCTCTTCCGCGTCTTCGCCTTCGCCCTCAGACGAGTCGGATCTCCCTTT
GGGCCGCCTCCCCGCATCGGGAATTCGAGCTCGGTACCTTTAAGACCAATGACTTACAAGGCAGCTGTAG
ATCTTAGCCACTTTTTAAAAGAAAAGGGGGGACTGGAAGGGCTAATTCACTCCCAACGAAGACAAGATGG
GATCAATTCACCATGGGAATAACTTCGTATAGCATACATTATACGAAGTTATGCTGCTTTTTGCTTGTAC
TGGGTCTCTCTGGTTAGACCAGATCTGAGCCTGGGAGCTCTCTGGCTAACTAGGGAACCCACTGCTTAAG
CCTCAATAAAGCTTGCCTTGAGTGCTTCAAGTAGTGTGTGCCCGTCTGTTGTGTGACTCTGGTAACTAGA
GATCCCTCAGACCCTTTTAGTCAGTGTGGAAAATCTCTAGCAGCATCTAGAATTAATTCCGTGTATTCTA
TAGTGTCACCTAAATCGTATGTGTATGATACATAAGGTTATGTATTAATTGTAGCCGCGTTCTAACGACA
ATATGTACAAGCCTAATTGTGTAGCATCTGGCTTACTGAAGCAGACCCTATCATCTCTCTCGTAAACTGC
CGTCAGAGTCGGTTTGGTTGGACGAACCTTCTGAGTTTCTGGTAACGCCGTCCCGCACCCGGAAATGGTC
AGCGAACCAATCAGCAGGGTCATCGCTAGCCAGATCCTCTACGCCGGACGCATCGTGGCCGGCATCACCG
GCGCCACAGGTGCGGTTGCTGGCGCCTATATCGCCGACATCACCGATGGGGAAGATCGGGCTCGCCACTT
CGGGCTCATGAGCGCTTGTTTCGGCGTGGGTATGGTGGCAGGCCCCGTGGCCGGGGGACTGTTGGGCGCC
ATCTCCTTGCATGCACCATTCCTTGCGGCGGCGGTGCTCAACGGCCTCAACCTACTACTGGGCTGCTTCC
TAATGCAGGAGTCGCATAAGGGAGAGCGTCGAATGGTGCACTCTCAGTACAATCTGCTCTGATGCCGCAT
AGTTAAGCCAGCCCCGACACCCGCCAACACCCGCTGACGCGCCCTGACGGGCTTGTCTGCTCCCGGCATC
CGCTTACAGACAAGCTGTGACCGTCTCCGGGAGCTGCATGTGTCAGAGGTTTTCACCGTCATCACCGAAA
CGCGCGAGACGAAAGGGCCTCGTGATACGCCTATTTTTATAGGTTAATGTCATGATAATAATGGTTTCTT
AGACGTCAGGTGGCACTTTTCGGGGAAATGTGCGCGGAACCCCTATTTGTTTATTTTTCTAAATACATTC
AAATATGTATCCGCTCATGAGACAATAACCCTGATAAATGCTTCAATAATATTGAAAAAGGAAGAGTATG
AGTATTCAACATTTCCGTGTCGCCCTTATTCCCTTTTTTGCGGCATTTTGCCTTCCTGTTTTTGCTCACC
CAGAAACGCTGGTGAAAGTAAAAGATGCTGAAGATCAGTTGGGTGCACGAGTGGGTTACATCGAACTGGA
TCTCAACAGCGGTAAGATCCTTGAGAGTTTTCGCCCCGAAGAACGTTTTCCAATGATGAGCACTTTTAAA
GTTCTGCTATGTGGCGCGGTATTATCCCGTATTGACGCCGGGCAAGAGCAACTCGGTCGCCGCATACACT
ATTCTCAGAATGACTTGGTTGAGTACTCACCAGTCACAGAAAAGCATCTTACGGATGGCATGACAGTAAG
AGAATTATGCAGTGCTGCCATAACCATGAGTGATAACACTGCGGCCAACTTACTTCTGACAACGATCGGA
GGACCGAAGGAGCTAACCGCTTTTTTGCACAACATGGGGGATCATGTAACTCGCCTTGATCGTTGGGAAC
CGGAGCTGAATGAAGCCATACCAAACGACGAGCGTGACACCACGATGCCTGTAGCAATGGCAACAACGTT
GCGCAAACTATTAACTGGCGAACTACTTACTCTAGCTTCCCGGCAACAATTAATAGACTGGATGGAGGCG
GATAAAGTTGCAGGACCACTTCTGCGCTCGGCCCTTCCGGCTGGCTGGTTTATTGCTGATAAATCTGGAG
CCGGTGAGCGTGGGTCTCGCGGTATCATTGCAGCACTGGGGCCAGATGGTAAGCCCTCCCGTATCGTAGT
TATCTACACGACGGGGAGTCAGGCAACTATGGATGAACGAAATAGACAGATCGCTGAGATAGGTGCCTCA
CTGATTAAGCATTGGTAACTGTCAGACCAAGTTTACTCATATATACTTTAGATTGATTTAAAACTTCATT
TTTAATTTAAAAGGATCTAGGTGAAGATCCTTTTTGATAATCTCATGACCAAAATCCCTTAACGTGAGTT
TTCGTTCCACTGAGCGTCAGACCCCGTAGAAAAGATCAAAGGATCTTCTTGAGATCCTTTTTTTCTGCGC
GTAATCTGCTGCTTGCAAACAAAAAAACCACCGCTACCAGCGGTGGTTTGTTTGCCGGATCAAGAGCTAC
CAACTCTTTTTCCGAAGGTAACTGGCTTCAGCAGAGCGCAGATACCAAATACTGTTCTTCTAGTGTAGCC
GTAGTTAGGCCACCACTTCAAGAACTCTGTAGCACCGCCTACATACCTCGCTCTGCTAATCCTGTTACCA
GTGGCTGCTGCCAGTGGCGATAAGTCGTGTCTTACCGGGTTGGACTCAAGACGATAGTTACCGGATAAGG
CGCAGCGGTCGGGCTGAACGGGGGGTTCGTGCACACAGCCCAGCTTGGAGCGAACAACCTACACCGAACT
GAGATACCTACAGCGTGAGCTATGAGAAAGCGCCACGCTTCCCGAAGGGAGAAAGGCGGACAGGTATCCG
GTAAGCGGCAGGGTCGGAACAGGAGAGCGCACGAGGGAGCTTCCAGGGGGAAACGCCTGGTATCTTTATA
GTCCTGTCGGGTTTCGCCACCTCTGACTTGAGCGTCGATTTTTGTGATGCTCGTCAGGGGGGCGGAGCCT
ATGGAAAAACGCCAGCAACGCGGCCTTTTTACGGTTCCTGGCCTTTTGCTGGCCTTTTGCTCACATGTTC
TTTCCTGCGTTATCCCCTGATTCTGTGGATAACCGTATTACCGCCTTTGAGTGAGCTGATACCGCTCGCC
GCAGCCGAACGACCGAGCGCAGCGAGTCAGTGAGCGAGGAAGCGGAAGAGCGCCCAATACGCAAACCGCC
TCTCCCCGCGCGTTGGCCGATTCATTAATGCAGCTGTGGAATGTGTGTCAGTTAGGGTGTGGAAAGTCCC
CAGGCTCCCCAGCAGGCAGAAGTATGCAAAGCATGCATCTCAATTAGTCAGCAACCAGGTGTGGAAAGTC
CCCAGGCTCCCCAGCAGGCAGAAGTATGCAAAGCATGCATCTCAATTAGTCAGCAACCATAGTCCCGCCC
CTAACTCCGCCCATCCCGCCCCTAACTCCGCCCAGTTCCGCCCATTCTCCGCCCCATGGCTGACTAATTT
TTTTTATTTATGCAGAGGCCGAGGCCGCCTCGGCCTCTGAGCTATTCCAGAAGTAGTGAGGAGGCTTTTT
TGGAGGCCTAGGCTTTTGCAAAAAGCTTGGACACAAGACAGGCTTGCGAGATATGTTTGAGAATACCACT
TTATCCCGCGTCAGGGAGAGGCAGTGCGTAAAAAGACGCGGACTCATGTGAAATACTGGTTTTTAGTGCG
CCAGATCTCTATAATCTCGCGCAACCTATTTTCCCCTCGAACACTTTTTAAGCCGTAGATAAACAGGCTG
GGACACTTCACATGAGCGAAAAATACATCGTCACCTGGGACATGTTGCAGATCCATGCACGTAAACTCGC
AAGCCGACTGATGCCTTCTGAACAATGGAAAGGCATTATTGCCGTAAGCCGTGGCGGTCTGTACCGGGTG
CGTTACTGGCGCGTGAACTGGGTATTCGTCATGTCGATACCGTTTGTATTTCCAGCTACGATCACGACAA
CCAGCGCGAGCTTAAAGTGCTGAAACGCGCAGAAGGCGATGGCGAAGGCTTCATCGTTATTGATGACCTG
GTGGATACCGGTGGTACTGCGGTTGCGATTCGTGAAATGTATCCAAAAGCGCACTTTGTCACCATCTTCG
CAAAACCGGCTGGTCGTCCGCTGGTTGATGACTATGTTGTTGATATCCCGCAAGATACCTGGATTGAACA
GCCGTGGGATATGGGCGTCGTATTCGTCCCGCCAATCTCCGGTCGCTAATCTTTTCAACGCCTGGCACTG
CCGGGCGTTGTTCTTTTTAACTTCAGGCGGGTTACAATAGTTTCCAGTAAGTATTCTGGAGGCTGCATCC
ATGACACAGGCAAACCTGAGCGAAACCCTGTTCAAACCCCGCTTTAAACATCCTGAAACCTCGACGCTAG
TCCGCCGCTTTAATCACGGCGCACAACCGCCTGTGCAGTCGGCCCTTGATGGTAAAACCATCCCTCACTG
GTATCGCATGATTAACCGTCTGATGTGGATCTGGCGCGGCATTGACCCACGCGAAATCCTCGACGTCCAG
GCACGTATTGTGATGAGCGATGCCGAACGTACCGACGATGATTTATACGATACGGTGATTGGCTACCGTG
GCGGCAACTGGATTTATGAGTGGGCCCCGGATCTTTGTGAAGGAACCTTACTTCTGTGGTGTGACATAAT
TGGACAAACTACCTACAGAGATTTAAAGCTCTAAGGTAAATATAAAATTTTTAAGTGTATAATGTGTTAA
ACTACTGATTCTAATTGTTTGTGTATTTTAGATTCCAACCTATGGAACTGATGAATGGGAGCAGTGGTGG
AATGCCTTTAATGAGGAAAACCTGTTTTGCTCAGAAGAAATGCCATCTAGTGATGATGAGGCTACTGCTG
ACTCTCAACATTCTACTCCTCCAAAAAAGAAGAGAAAGGTAGAAGACCCCAAGGACTTTCCTTCAGAATT
GCTAAGTTTTTTGAGTCATGCTGTGTTTAGTAATAGAACTCTTGCTTGCTTTGCTATTTACACCACAAAG
GAAAAAGCTGCACTGCTATACAAGAAAATTATGGAAAAATATTCTGTAACCTTTATAAGTAGGCATAACA
GTTATAATCATAACATACTGTTTTTTCTTACTCCACACAGGCATAGAGTGTCTGCTATTAATAACTATGC
TCAAAAATTGTGTACCTTTAGCTTTTTAATTTGTAAAGGGGTTAATAAGGAATATTTGATGTATAGTGCC
TTGACTAGAGATCATAATCAGCCATACCACATTTGTAGAGGTTTTACTTGCTTTAAAAAACCTCCCACAC
CTCCCCCTGAACCTGAAACATAAAATGAATGCAATTGTTGTTGTTAACTTGTTTATTGCAGCTTATAATG
GTTACAAATAAAGCAATAGCATCACAAATTTCACAAATAAAGCATTTTTTTCACTGCATTCTAGTTGTGG
TTTGTCCAAACTCATCAATGTATCTTATCATGTCTGGATCAACTGGATAACTCAAGCTAACCAAAATCAT
CCCAAACTTCCCACCCCATACCCTATTACCACTGCCAATTACCTGTGGTTTCATTTACTCTAAACCTGTG
ATTCCTCTGAATTATTTTCATTTTAAAGAAATTGTATTTGTTAAATATGTACTACAAACTTAGTAGTTGG
AAGGGCTAATTCACTCCCAAAGAAGACAAGATATCCTTGATCTGTGGATCTACCACACACAAGGCTACTT
CC
